Addgene plasmid #37696: pUASp YFP Rab6 WT
Depositing lab: Matthew Scott. Depositing organization: Stanford University. Publication: Thirty-one flavors of Drosophila rab proteins. Zhang J, Schulze KL, Hiesinger PR, Suyama K, Wang S, Fish M, Acar M, Hoskins RA, Bellen HJ, Scott MP. Genetics. 2007 Jun;176(2):1307-22. Epub 2007 Apr 3. 10.1534/genetics.106.066761 PubMed 17409086.
Backbone
  Vector backbone: pUASp
  Backbone size w/o insert (bp): 9939
  Vector type: Insect Expression ; Drosophila
Growth in bacteria
  Bacterial resistance: Ampicillin, 100 μg/mL
  Growth temperature: 37°C
  Growth strain: Top10
  Copy number: Unknown
Gene/Insert
  Gene/Insert name: Rab6
  Species: D. melanogaster (fly)
  Entrez Gene: Rab6 (a.k.a. Dmel_CG6601, 136/6, AAF53168, CG6601, DRab6, Dm Rab6, DmRab6, Dmel\CG6601, Drab6, O18334, dRab6, drab6, l(2)08323, rab6, wrt)
  Promoter: GAL4
  Tag / fusion protein: YFP (N terminal on backbone)
  Cloning method: Gateway Cloning
  Sequencing primers: 5′ EGFP-C; 3′ pUASp-3 (5'-AGGTTTAACCAGGGGATGCT-3')
Terms and licenses: Academic/Nonprofit Terms; Industry Terms: Not Available to Industry
How to cite: pUASp YFP Rab6 WT was a gift from Matthew Scott (Addgene plasmid # 37696 ; http://n2t.net/addgene:37696 ; RRID:Addgene_37696)
