[The description below was written by a language model from this plasmid's Addgene catalogue record.]
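Description:
pUASp YFP Rab6 WT is a Drosophila expression plasmid built on the pUASp backbone (about 9.9 kb without insert) and carrying the wild-type coding sequence of the D. melanogaster small GTPase Rab6 (CG6601). It is maintained in E. coli under ampicillin selection; the copy number is not recorded. No feature table accompanies the entry, so the replication origin, any fly transformation marker and the transposon elements of the backbone are not documented here.

The Rab6 open reading frame was introduced by Gateway recombination downstream of a YFP coding sequence supplied by the backbone, producing an N-terminally YFP-tagged Rab6 fusion. N-terminal tagging is the usual choice for Rab proteins because it leaves the C-terminus free, where these GTPases are normally lipid-modified for membrane attachment. The record lists the promoter as "GAL4", which reflects GAL4-responsive UAS control. The fusion is silent on its own and is transcribed only where the yeast GAL4 activator is supplied, typically by crossing transgenic flies to a tissue- or stage-specific GAL4 driver line. pUASp vectors are generally chosen because they support expression in the female germline as well as in somatic tissues.

The "WT" designation marks this as the unmutated form of Rab6. The construct comes from a systematic collection of fluorescently tagged Drosophila Rab proteins. Its expected use is generating transgenic flies for live or fixed imaging of Rab6 localisation, and for studying Rab6-associated membrane trafficking in chosen cell types.
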