>Addgene plasmid #37696 | pUASp YFP Rab6 WT | addgene partial sequence | sequence record 55717 | EGFP-C 5'-CATGGTCCTGCTGGAGTTCGTG-3'
AGTCCGGACTCAGATCTCGAGCTCAAGCTTCGAATTCTGCAGTCGACGGTACCGCGGGCCCGGGATCATC
AACAAGTTTGTACAAAAAAGCAGGCTTAATGTCATCCGGAGATTTTGGCAATCCGCTGCGGAAGTTCAAG
CTCGTCTTCCTCGGCGAGCAGAGTGTGGGCAAGACCTCGCTGATTACACGATTCATGTACGACAGCTTCG
ACAACACGTACCAGGCGACGATCGGGATTGATTTCCTATCGAAGACCATGTACCTGGAGGATCGCACTGT
GCGCCTGCAGCTGTGGGATACGGCGGGACAGGAGCGATTCCGCTCGCTGATACCCTCGTACATACGCGAC
TCCACGGTGGCAGTGGTCGTTTACGATATCACCAACACCAACTCGTTCCACCAGACCTCCAAGTGGATCG
ATGACGTGCGCACGGAGCGGGGTAGCGACGTCATCATCATGCTGGTGGGCAACAAGACGGATCTCTCCGA
CAAGCGTCAGGTGTCCACCGAGGAGGGTGAGCGCAAGGCGAAGGAGCTTAACGTGATGTTCATCGAGACA
AGCGCCAAGGCCGGCTACAATGTGAAGCAATTGTTCCGACGGGTGGCCGCGGCACTGCCCGGCATGGATT
CCACGGAGAACAAGCCCTCCGAGGACATGCAGGAGGTTGTGCTAAAGGACTCACCCAACGAGACAAAGGA
TCCCGAGGGCGGCTGCGCCTGCTAGAACCCAGCTTTCTTGTACAAAGTGGTTGATGATCCTCTAGAGTCG
ACCTCGAACGTTAACGTTAACGTAACGTT
